Addgene plasmid #18690: pRS416 Gal-RNQ1 1-153-YFP
Depositing lab: Susan Lindquist. Depositing organization: Whitehead Institute for Biomedical Research. Publication: Chaperone-dependent amyloid assembly protects cells from prion toxicity. Douglas PM, Treusch S, Ren HY, Halfmann R, Duennwald ML, Lindquist S, Cyr DM. Proc Natl Acad Sci U S A. 2008 May 20. 105(20):7206-11. 10.1073/pnas.0802593105 PubMed 18480252.
Backbone
  Vector backbone: pRS416 Gal
  Backbone size w/o insert (bp): 6267
  Vector type: Yeast Expression
  Selectable markers: URA3
Growth in bacteria
  Bacterial resistance: Ampicillin, 100 μg/mL
  Growth temperature: 37°C
  Growth strain: DH5alpha
  Copy number: Low Copy
Gene/Insert
  Gene/Insert name: Rnq1 1-153 (alt names: Rnq1 NPD; Rnq1 Non-prion Domain)
  Species: S. cerevisiae (budding yeast)
  Insert size (bp): 457
  Mutation: NonPrion domain of Rnq1
  GenBank ID: DQ332387
  Tag / fusion protein: YFP (C terminal on backbone)
  Cloning method: Restriction Enzyme; 5′ cloning site Xba1 (not destroyed); 3′ cloning site BamH1 (not destroyed)
  Sequencing primers: 5′ From Gal Promoter GTTAATATACCTCTATACTTTAACGTCAAGGAGA
Terms and licenses: Academic/Nonprofit Terms; Industry Terms: Not Available to Industry
How to cite: pRS416 Gal-RNQ1 1-153-YFP was a gift from Susan Lindquist (Addgene plasmid # 18690 ; http://n2t.net/addgene:18690 ; RRID:Addgene_18690)
