[The description below was written by a language model from this plasmid's Addgene catalogue record.]
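Description:
pRS416 Gal-RNQ1 1-153-YFP is a yeast expression plasmid built on a pRS416 Gal backbone, a shuttle vector that can be maintained in both Escherichia coli and Saccharomyces cerevisiae. In bacteria it is selected with ampicillin and is recorded as low copy, while in yeast it is selected through the URA3 auxotrophic marker, which complements uracil auxotrophy in ura3 host strains. The pRS416 series is generally known as centromeric (CEN/ARS) and therefore low copy in yeast, although the record itself lists no origins or feature table, so these elements are inferred from the backbone name rather than documented here.

The insert is a roughly 457 bp fragment of the S. cerevisiae RNQ1 gene encoding residues 1-153, the N-terminal non-prion domain of the Rnq1 protein. It was cloned between XbaI and BamHI sites, both of which are retained, placing it in frame with a YFP coding sequence supplied by the backbone, so that the product carries a C-terminal fluorescent tag. The vector name and the sequencing primer annotation indicate expression from a Gal promoter, which would make it inducible by galactose and repressed in glucose; the specific GAL promoter is not stated.

The associated publication concerns chaperone-dependent amyloid assembly and protection from prion toxicity. In that context the construct plausibly serves to express the non-prion region of Rnq1 on its own and follow its localisation or aggregation state by fluorescence, for comparison with full-length Rnq1 or its prion-forming domain, though the record does not spell out the intended use.
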