>Addgene plasmid #18690 | pRS416 Gal-RNQ1 1-153-YFP | addgene partial sequence | sequence record 24548 | GAL1 5'-AATATACCTCTATACTTTAACGTC-3'
AGAACCCGGATCTAGATGGATACGGATAAGTTAATCTCAGAGGCTGAGTCTCATTTTTCTCAAGGAAACC
ATGCAGAAGCTGTTGCGAAGTTGACATCCGCAGCTCAGTCGAACCCCAATGACGAGCAAATGTCAACTAT
TGAATCATTAATTCAAAAAATCGCAGGATACGTCATGGACAACCGTAGTGGTGGTAGTGACGCCTCGCAA
GATCGTGCTGCTGGTGGTGGTTCATCTTTTATGAACACTTTAATGGCAGACTCTAAGGGTTCTTCCCAAA
CGCAACTAGGAAAACTAGCTTTGTTAGCCACAGTGATGACACACTCATCAAATAAAGGTTCTTCTAACAG
AGGGTTTGACGTAGGGACTGTCATGTCAATGCTAAGTGGTTCTGGCGGCGGGAGCCAAAGTATGGGTGCT
TCCGGCCTGGCTGCCTTGGCTTCTCAATTCTTTAAGTCAGGTAACAATTCCGGATCCCGGGTACCGGTAG
AAAAAATGAGTAAAGGAGAAGAACTTTTCACTGGAGTTGTCCCAATTCTTGTTGAATTAGATGGTGATGT
TAATGGGCACAAATTTTCTGTCAGTGGAGAGGGTGAAGGTGATGCAACATACGGAAAACTTACCCTTAAA
TTTATTGCACTACTGGAAACTACCTGTTCATGGCCACNTGCTCCNNTTTCGTANGGNCAAANGGCTTGCA
AAANCCAAAACNATGANCGGTTGNTTTNNAAGAGTCCTGCCNNNGTNTTAAGNAAANTNTTTTTNAANNG
AGGAACACAAACCGGNAAACAGTNGAG
